>Addgene plasmid #57256 | PS-CFP2-Zyxin-6 | addgene full sequence | sequence record 210653 | Addgene NGS Result
TTCTTTCCTGCGTTATCCCCTGATTCTGTGGATAACCGTATTACCGCCATGCATTAGTTATTAATAGTAA
TCAATTACGGGGTCATTAGTTCATAGCCCATATATGGAGTTCCGCGTTACATAACTTACGGTAAATGGCC
CGCCTGGCTGACCGCCCAACGACCCCCGCCCATTGACGTCAATAATGACGTATGTTCCCATAGTAACGCC
AATAGGGACTTTCCATTGACGTCAATGGGTGGAGTATTTACGGTAAACTGCCCACTTGGCAGTACATCAA
GTGTATCATATGCCAAGTACGCCCCCTATTGACGTCAATGACGGTAAATGGCCCGCCTGGCATTATGCCC
AGTACATGACCTTATGGGACTTTCCTACTTGGCAGTACATCTACGTATTAGTCATCGCTATTACCATGGT
GATGCGGTTTTGGCAGTACATCAATGGGCGTGGATAGCGGTTTGACTCACGGGGATTTCCAAGTCTCCAC
CCCATTGACGTCAATGGGAGTTTGTTTTGGCACCAAAATCAACGGGACTTTCCAAAATGTCGTAACAACT
CCGCCCCATTGACGCAAATGGGCGGTAGGCGTGTACGGTGGGAGGTCTATATAAGCAGAGCTGGTTTAGT
GAACCGTCAGATCCGCTAGCGCTACCGGACTCAGATCTCGAGCTCAAGCTTCGAATTCCATGGCGGCCCC
CCGCCCGTCTCCCGCGATCCCCGTTTCGGTCTCGGCTCCGGCTTTTTACGCCCCGCAGAAGAAGTTCGGC
CCTGTGGTGGCCCCAAAGCCCAAAGTGAATCCCTTCCGGCCCAGGGACAGCGAGCCTCCCCCGGCACCCG
GGGCCCAGCGCGCACAGATGGGCCGGGTGGGCGATATTCCCCCGCCGCCCCCGGAAGACTTTCCCCTGCC
TCCACCTCCCCTTGCTGGGGATGGCGACGATGCAGAGGGTGCTCTGGGAGGTGCCTTCCCGCCGCCCCCT
CCCCCGATCGAGGAATCATTTCCCCCTGCGCCTCTGGAGGAGGAGATCTTCCCTTCCCCGCCGCCTCCTC
CGGAGGAGGAGGGAGGGCCTGAGGCCCCCATACCGCCCCCACCACAGCCCAGGGAGAAGGTGAGCAGTAT
TGATTTGGAGATCGACTCTCTGTCCTCACTGCTGGATGACATGACCAAGAATGATCCTTTCAAAGCCCGG
GTGTCATCTGGATATGTGCCCCCACCAGTGGCCACTCCATTCAGTTCCAAGTCCAGTACCAAGCCTGCAG
CCGGGGGCACAGCACCCCTGCCTCCTTGGAAGTCCCCTTCCAGCTCCCAGCCTCTGCCCCAGGTTCCGGC
TCCGGCTCAGAGCCAGACACAGTTCCATGTTCAGCCCCAGCCCCAGCCCAAGCCTCAGGTCCAACTCCAT
GTCCAGTCCCAGACCCAGCCTGTGTCTTTGGCTAACACCCAGCCCCGAGGGCCCCCAGCCTCATCTCCGG
CTCCAGCCCCTAAGTTTTCTCCAGTGACTCCTAAGTTTACTCCTGTGGCTTCCAAGTTCAGTCCTGGAGC
CCCAGGTGGATCTGGGTCACAACCAAATCAAAAATTGGGGCACCCCGAAGCTCTTTCTGCTGGCACAGGC
TCCCCTCAACCTCCCAGCTTCACCTATGCCCAGCAGAGGGAGAAGCCCCGAGTGCAGGAGAAGCAGCACC
CCGTGCCCCCACCGGCTCAGAACCAAAACCAGGTGCGCTCCCCTGGGGCCCCAGGGCCCCTGACTCTGAA
GGAGGTGGAGGAGCTGGAGCAGCTGACCCAGCAGCTAATGCAGGACATGGAGCATCCTCAGAGGCAGAAT
GTGGCTGTCAACGAACTCTGCGGCCGATGCCATCAACCCCTGGCCCGGGCGCAGCCAGCCGTCCGCGCTC
TAGGGCAGCTGTTCCACATCGCCTGCTTCACCTGCCACCAGTGTGCGCAGCAGCTCCAGGGCCAGCAGTT
CTACAGTCTGGAGGGGGCGCCGTACTGCGAGGGCTGTTACACTGACACCCTGGAGAAGTGTAACACCTGC
GGGGAGCCCATCACTGACCGCATGCTGAGGGCCACGGGCAAGGCCTATCACCCGCACTGCTTCACCTGTG
TGGTCTGCGCCCGCCCCCTGGAGGGCACCTCCTTCATCGTGGACCAGGCCAACCGGCCCCACTGTGTCCC
CGACTACCACAAGCAGTACGCCCCGAGGTGCTCCGTCTGCTCTGAGCCCATCATGCCTGAGCCTGGCCGA
GATGAGACTGTGCGAGTGGTCGCCCTGGACAAGAACTTCCACATGAAGTGTTACAAGTGTGAGGACTGCG
GGAAGCCCCTGTCGATTGAGGCAGATGACAATGGCTGCTTCCCCCTGGACGGTCACGTGCTCTGTCGGAA
GTGCCACACTGCTAGAGCCCAGACGGATCCACCGGTCGCCACCATGAGCAAGGGCGCCGAGCTGTTCACC
GGCATCGTGCCCATCCTGATCGAGCTGAATGGCGATGTGAATGGCCACAAGTTCAGCGTGAGCGGCGAGG
GCGAGGGCGATGCCACCTACGGCAAGCTGACCCTGAAGTTCATCTGCACCACCGGCAAGCTGCCTGTGCC
CTGGCCCACCCTGGTGGCCACCCTGAGCTACGGCGTGCAGTGCTTCTCACGCTACCCCGATCACATGAAG
CAGCACGACTTCTTCAAGAGCGCCATGCCTGAGGGCTACATCCAGGAGCGCACCATCTTCTTCGAGGATG
ACGGCAACTACAAGACGCGCGCCGAGGTGAAGTTCGAGGGCGATACCCTGGTGAGTCGCATCGAGCTGAC
CGGCACTGATTTCAAGGAGGATGGCAACATCCTGGGCAATAAGATGGAGTACAACTACAACGCCACCAAT
GTGTACATCGTGGCCGACAAGGCCAGGAATGGCATCAAGGTGAACTTCAAGGTCCGCCACAACATCAAGG
ATGGCAGCGTGCAGCTGGCCGACCACTACCAGCAGAATACCCCCATCGGCGATGGCCCTGTGCTGCTGCC
CGATAACCACTACCTGTCCACCCAGAGCGCCCTGTCCAAGGACCCCAACGAGAAGCGCGATCACATGATC
TACCTCGAGTTCGTGACCGCCGCCGCCATCACCCACGGCATGGATGAGCTGTACAAGTAAAGCGGCCGCG
ACTCTAGATCATAATCAGCCATACCACATTTGTAGAGGTTTTACTTGCTTTAAAAAACCTCCCACACCTC
CCCCTGAACCTGAAACATAAAATGAATGCAATTGTTGTTGTTAACTTGTTTATTGCAGCTTATAATGGTT
ACAAATAAAGCAATAGCATCACAAATTTCACAAATAAAGCATTTTTTTCACTGCATTCTAGTTGTGGTTT
GTCCAAACTCATCAATGTATCTTAAGGCGTAAATTGTAAGCGTTAATATTTTGTTAAAATTCGCGTTAAA
TTTTTGTTAAATCAGCTCATTTTTTAACCAATAGGCCGAAATCGGCAAAATCCCTTATAAATCAAAAGAA
TAGACCGAGATAGGGT
[37 nt withheld, positions 3517-3553]
AAAGAACGTGGACTCCAACGTCAAAGG
[49 nt withheld, positions 3581-3629]
T
[91 nt withheld, positions 3631-3721]
G
[124 nt withheld, positions 3723-3846]
CAGGTGGCACTTTTCGGGGAAATGTGCGCGGAACCCCTATTTGTTTATTTTTCTAAATACATTCAAATAT
GTATCCGCTCATGAGACAATAACCCTGATAAATGCTTCAATAATATTGAAAAAGGAAGAGTCCTGAGGCG
GAAAGAACCAGCTGTGGAATGTGTGTCAGTTAGGGTGTGGAAAGTCCCCAGGCTCCCCAGCAGGCAGAAG
TATGCAAAGCATGCATCTCAATTAGTCAGCAACCAGGTGTGGAAAGTCCCCAGGCTCCCCAGCAGGCAGA
AGTATGCAAAGCATGCATCTCAATTAGTCAGCAACCATAGTCCCGCCCCTAACTCCGCCCATCCCGCCCC
TAACTCCGCCCAGTTCCGCCCATTCTCCGCCCCATGGCTGACTAATTTTTTTTATTTATGCAGAGGCCGA
GGCCGCCTCGGCCTCTGAGCTATTCCAGAAGTAGTGAGGAGGCTTTTTTGGAGGCCTAGGCTTTTGCAAA
GATCGATCAAGAGACAGGATGAGGATCGTTTCGCATGATTGAACAAGATGGATTGCACGCAGGTTCTCCG
GCCGCTTGGGTGGAGAGGCTATTCGGCTATGACTGGGCACAACAGACAATCGGCTGCTCTGATGCCGCCG
TGTTCCGGCTGTCAGCGCAGGGGCGCCCGGTTCTTTTTGTCAAGACCGACCTGTCCGGTGCCCTGAATGA
ACTGCAAGACGAGGCAGCGCGGCTATCGTGGCTGGCCACGACGGGCGTTCCTTGCGCAGCTGTGCTCGAC
GTTGTCACTGAAGCGGGAAGGGACTGGCTGCTATTGGGCGAAGTGCCGGGGCAGGATCTCCTGTCATCTC
ACCTTGCTCCTGCCGAGAAAGTATCCATCATGGCTGATGCAATGCGGCGGCTGCATACGCTTGATCCGGC
TACCTGCCCATTCGACCACCAAGCGAAACATCGCATCGAGCGAGCACGTACTCGGATGGAAGCCGGTCTT
GTCGATCAGGATGATCTGGACGAAGAGCATCAGGGGCTCGCGCCAGCCGAACTGTTCGCCAGGCTCAAGG
CGAGCATGCCCGACGGCGAGGATCTCGTCGTGACCCATGGCGATGCCTGCTTGCCGAATATCATGGTGGA
AAATGGCCGCTTTTCTGGATTCATCGACTGTGGCCGGCTGGGTGTGGCGGACCGCTATCAGGACATAGCG
TTGGCTACCCGTGATATTGCTGAAGAGCTTGGCGGCGAATGGGCTGACCGCTTCCTCGTGCTTTACGGTA
TCGCCGCTCCCGATTCGCAGCGCATCGCCTTCTATCGCCTTCTTGACGAGTTCTTCTGAGCGGGACTCTG
GGGTTCGAAATGACCGACCAAGCGACGCCCAACCTGCCATCACGAGATTTCGATTCCACCGCCGCCTTCT
ATGAAAGGTTGGGCTTCGGAATCGTTTTCCGGGACGCCGGCTGGATGATCCTCCAGCGCGGGGATCTCAT
GCTGGAGTTCTTCGCCCACCCTAGGGGGAGGCTAACTGAAACACGGAAGGAGACAATACCGGAAGGAACC
CGCGCTATGACGGCAATAAAAAGACAGAATAAAACGCACGGTGTTGGGTCGTTTGTTCATAAACGCGGGG
TTCGGTCCCAGGGCTGGCACTCTGTCGATACCCCACCGAGACCCCATTGGGGCCAATACGCCCGCGTTTC
TTCCTTTTCCCCACCCCACCCCCCAAGTTCGGGTGAAGGCCCAGGGCTCGCAGCCAACGTCGGGGCGGCA
GGCCCTGCCATAGCCTCAGGTTACTCATATATACTTTAGATTGATTTAAAACTTCATTTTTAATTTAAAA
GGATCTAGGTGAAGATCCTTTTTGATAATCTCATGACCAAAATCCCTTAACGTGAGTTTTCGTTCCACTG
AGCGTCAGACCCCGTAGAAAAGATCAAAGGATCTTCTTGAGATCCTTTTTTTCTGCGCGTAATCTGCTGC
TTGCAAACAAAAAAACCACCGCTACCAGCGGTGGTTTGTTTGCCGGATCAAGAGCTACCAACTCTTTTTC
CGAAGGTAACTGGCTTCAGCAGAGCGCAGATACCAAATACTGTTCTTCTAGTGTAGCCGTAGTTAGGCCA
CCACTTCAAGAACTCTGTAGCACCGCCTACATACCTCGCTCTGCTAATCCTGTTACCAGTGGCTGCTGCC
AGTGGCGATAAGTCGTGTCTTACCGGGTTGGACTCAAGACGATAGTTACCGGATAAGGCGCAGCGGTCGG
GCTGAACGGGGGGTTCGTGCACACAGCCCAGCTTGGAGCGAACGACCTACACCGAACTGAGATACCTACA
GCGTGAGCTATGAGAAAGCGCCACGCTTCCCGAAGGGAGAAAGGCGGACAGGTATCCGGTAAGCGGCAGG
GTCGGAACAGGAGAGCGCACGAGGGAGCTTCCAGGGGGAAACGCCTGGTATCTTTATAGTCCTGTCGGGT
TTCGCCACCTCTGACTTGAGCGTCGATTTTTGTGATGCTCGTCAGGGGGGCGGAGCCTATGGAAAAACGC
CAGCAACGCGGCCTTTTTACGGTTCCTGGCCTTTTGCTGGCCTTTTGCTCACATG
Features (pLannotate 1.2.2; 16 found; start..end, strand, type, name):
      1..47      +  rep_origin     RSF ori (fragment): Plasmids containing the RSF 1030 origin of replication can be propagated in E. coli cells that contain additional plasmids with compatible origins.
    115..418     +  enhancer       CMV enhancer: human cytomegalovirus immediate early enhancer
    419..622     +  promoter       CMV promoter: human cytomegalovirus (CMV) immediate early promoter
    645..688     +  misc_feature   MCS (fragment): multiple cloning site
    690..2405    +  CDS            ZYX: ZYX_HUMAN - Experimental evidence at protein level: Swiss-Prot protein existence level 1. Adhesion plaque protein. Binds alpha-actinin and the CRP protein. Important for targeting TES and ENA/VASP family members to focal adhesions and for the formation of actin-rich structures. May be a component of a signal transduction pathway that mediates adhesion- stimulated changes in gene expression (By similarity). From Homo sapiens (Human).
   2424..3140    +  CDS            PS-CFP2: photoswitchable cyan-to-green fluorescent protein mammalian codon-optimized
   3157..3240    +  CDS            large T antigen (fragment): large T antigen from SV40 (simian virus 40)
   3263..3384    +  polyA_signal   SV40 poly(A) signal: SV40 polyadenylation signal
   3418..3846    -  rep_origin     f1 ori (sequence partly withheld): f1 bacteriophage origin of replication; arrow indicates direction of (+) strand synthesis
   3873..3977    +  promoter       AmpR promoter: bla
   3979..4336    +  promoter       SV40 promoter: SV40 enhancer and early promoter
   4371..5165    +  CDS            NeoR/KanR: aminoglycoside phosphotransferase from Tn5; aph(3')-II (or nptII); confers resistance to neomycin, kanamycin, and G418 (Geneticin®)
   5186..5338    +  CDS            ble (fragment): BLE_KLEPN - Experimental evidence at protein level: Swiss-Prot protein existence level 1. Binding protein with a strong affinity to the bleomycin family of antibiotics. Binds to CL990; an antimitotic-antibiotic compound. From Klebsiella pneumoniae.
   5397..5444    +  polyA_signal   HSV TK poly(A) signal: herpes simplex virus thymidine kinase polyadenylation signal (Cole and Stacy, 1985)
   5535..5551    -  polyA_signal   bGH poly(A) signal (fragment): bovine growth hormone polyadenylation signal
   5773..6361    +  rep_origin     ori: high-copy-number ColE1/pMB1/pBR322/pUC origin of replication
