[The description below was written by a language model from this plasmid's Addgene catalogue record and pLannotate feature annotations shown in this document.]
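Description:
PS-CFP2-Zyxin-6 is a mammalian expression plasmid built on the PS-CFP2 backbone that produces human zyxin (ZYX) fused to the photoswitchable fluorescent protein PS-CFP2. The sequenced construct is 6,421 nt. It is maintained in E. coli at high copy through a ColE1/pUC-type origin and also carries an f1 phage origin. A single NeoR/KanR gene (Tn5 aminoglycoside phosphotransferase) provides both selections. A bacterial bla-type promoter drives it for kanamycin resistance in bacteria. An SV40 enhancer/early promoter, with the HSV TK polyadenylation signal downstream, drives it for G418 selection in mammalian cells. Several short annotations (RSF ori, ble, bGH poly(A) and SV40 large T antigen fragments) appear to be partial sequence matches rather than functional parts.

The expression cassette uses the human CMV immediate-early enhancer and promoter. These are followed by a remnant of the multiple cloning site, the zyxin coding sequence, a short linker gap, the mammalian codon-optimized PS-CFP2 coding sequence, and an SV40 poly(A) signal. The fluorescent protein therefore sits at the C terminus of zyxin. The record lists three substitutions in the zyxin insert: S11P, G52R and E62D. It does not say whether these are deliberate or what effect they have.

Zyxin is an adhesion plaque protein, so the fusion serves as a focal adhesion marker for live-cell imaging. PS-CFP2 switches from cyan to green, and the record gives excitation/emission values of 400/468 and 490/511 for the two states. This property could allow a selected subpopulation of labelled zyxin to be photoconverted and followed over time, although the record itself states only the localization and spectral values.
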