Addgene plasmid #57256: PS-CFP2-Zyxin-6
Purpose: Localization: Focal Adhesions, Excitation: 400 / 490, Emission: 468 / 511
Depositing lab: Michael Davidson. Depositing organization: Florida State University, Tallahassee.
Backbone
  Vector backbone: PS-CFP2
  Backbone size w/o insert (bp): 4750
  Vector type: Mammalian Expression
  Selectable markers: Neomycin (select with G418)
Growth in bacteria
  Bacterial resistance: Kanamycin, 50 μg/mL
  Growth temperature: 37°C
  Growth strain: DH5alpha
  Copy number: High Copy
Gene/Insert
  Gene/Insert name: Zyxin (alt name: NM_003461)
  Species: H. sapiens (human)
  Mutation: S11P, G52R, E62D
  Entrez Gene: ZYX (a.k.a. ESP-2, HED-2)
  Promoter: CMV
  Tag / fusion protein: PS-CFP2 (C terminal on insert)
  Cloning method: Unknown
  Sequencing primers: 5′ CMV-F; 3′ SV40pA-R
Terms and licenses: Academic/Nonprofit Terms; Industry Terms
Depositor comments: . Excitation = 400 / 490; Emission = 468 / 511
How to cite: PS-CFP2-Zyxin-6 was a gift from Michael Davidson (Addgene plasmid # 57256 ; http://n2t.net/addgene:57256 ; RRID:Addgene_57256)
