>Addgene plasmid #57256 | PS-CFP2-Zyxin-6 | depositor partial sequence | sequence record 88393 | insert sequence
CTAGTGACGTCAGATCCGCTAGCGCTACCGGACTCAGATCTCGAGCTCAAGCTTCGAATTCCATGGCGGC
CCCCCGCCCGTCTCCCGCGATCCCCGTTTCGGTCTCGGCTCCGGCTTTTTACGCCCCGCAGAAGAAGTTC
GGCCCTGTGGTGGCCCCAAAGCCCAAAGTGAATCCCTTCCGGCCCAGGGACAGCGAGCCTCCCCCGGCAC
CCGGGGCCCAGCGCGCACAGATGGGCCGGGTGGGCGATATTCCCCCGCCGCCCCCGGAAGACTTTCCCCT
GCCTCCACCTCCCCTTGCTGGGGATGGCGACGATGCAGAGGGTGCTCTGGGAGGTGCCTTCCCGCCGCCC
CCTCCCCCGATCGAGGAATCATTTCCCCCTGCGCCTCTGGAGGAGGAGATCTTCCCTTCCCCGCCGCCTC
CTCCGGAGGAGGAGGGAGGGCCTGAGGCCCCCATACCGCCCCCACCACAGCCCAGGGAGAAGGTGAGCAG
TATTGATTTGGAGATCGACTCTCTGTCCTCACTGCTGGATGACATGACCAAGAATGATCCTTTCAAAGCC
CGGGTGTCATCTGGATATGTGCCCCCACCAGTGGCCACTCCATTCAGTTCCAAGTCCAGTACCAAGCCTG
CAGCCGGGGGCACAGCACCCCTGCCTCCTTGGAAGTCCCCTTCCAGCTCCCAGCCTCTGCCCCAGGTTCC
GGCTCCGGCTCAGAGCCAGACACAGTTCCATGTTCAGCCCCAGCCCCAGCCCAAGCCTCAGGTCCAACTC
CATGTCCAGTCCCAGACCCAGCCTGTGTCTTTGGCTAACACCCAGCCCCGAGGGCCCCCAGCCTCATCTC
CGGCTCCAGCCCCTAAGTTTTCTCCAGTGACTCCTAAGTTTACTCCTGTGGCTTCCAAGTTCAGTCCTGG
AGCCCCAGGTGGATCTGGGTCACAACCAAATCAAAAATTGGGGCACCCCGAAGCTCTTTCTGCTGGCACA
GGCTCCCCTCAACCTCCCAGCTTCACCTATGCCCAGCAGAGGGAGAAGCCCCGAGTGCAGGAGAAGCAGC
ACCCCGTGCCCCCACCGGCTCAGAACCAAAACCAGGTGCGCTCCCCTGGGGCCCCAGGGCCCCTGACTCT
GAAGGAGGTGGAGGAGCTGGAGCAGCTGACCCAGCAGCTAATGCAGGACATGGAGCATCCTCAGAGGCAG
AATGTGGCTGTCAACGAACTCTGCGGCCGATGCCATCAACCCCTGGCCCGGGCGCAGCCAGCCGTCCGCG
CTCTAGGGCAGCTGTTCCACATCGCCTGCTTCACCTGCCACCAGTGTGCGCAGCAGCTCCAGGGCCAGCA
GTTCTACAGTCTGGAGGGGGCGCCGTACTGCGAGGGCTGTTACACTGACACCCTGGAGAAGTGTAACACC
TGCGGGGAGCCCATCACTGACCGCATGCTGAGGGCCACGGGCAAGGCCTATCACCCGCACTGCTTCACCT
GTGTGGTCTGCGCCCGCCCCCTGGAGGGCACCTCCTTCATCGTGGACCAGGCCAACCGGCCCCACTGTGT
CCCCGACTACCACAAGCAGTACGCCCCGAGGTGCTCCGTCTGCTCTGAGCCCATCATGCCTGAGCCTGGC
CGAGATGAGACTGTGCGAGTGGTCGCCCTGGACAAGAACTTCCACATGAAGTGTTACAAGTGTGAGGACT
GCGGGAAGCCCCTGTCGATTGAGGCAGATGACAATGGCTGCTTCCCCCTGGACGGTCACGTGCTCTGTCG
GAAGTGCCACACTGCTAGAGCCCAGACGGATCCACCGGTCGCCACCATGAGCAAGGGCGCCGAGCTGTTC
ACCGGCATCGTGCCCATCCTGATCGAGCTGAATGGCGATGTGAATGGCCACAAGTTCAGCGTGAGCGGCG
AGGGCGAGGGCGATGCCACCTACGGCAAGCTGACCCTGAAGTTCATCTGCACCACCGGCAAGCTGCCTGT
GCCCTGGCCCACCCTGGTGGCCACCCTGAGCTACGGCGTGCAGTGCTTCTCACGCTACCCCGATCACATG
AAGCAGCACGACTTCTTCAAGAGCGCCATGCCTGAGGGCTACATCCAGGAGCGCACCATCTTCTTCGAGG
ATGACGGCAACTACAAGACGCGCGCCGAGGTGAAGTTCGAGGGCGATACCCTGGTGAGTCGCATCGAGCT
GACCGGCACTGATTTCAAGGAGGATGGCAACATCCTGGGCAATAAGATGGAGTACAACTACAACGCCACC
AATGTGTACATCGTGGCCGACAAGGCCAGGAATGGCATCAAGGTGAACTTCAAGGTCCGCCACAACATCA
AGGATGGCAGCGTGCAGCTGGCCGACCACTACCAGCAGAATACCCCCATCGGCGATGGCCCTGTGCTGCT
GCCCGATAACCACTACCTGTCCACCCAGAGCGCCCTGTCCAAGGACCCCAACGAGAAGCGCGATCACATG
ATCTACCTCGAGTTCGTGACCGCCGCCGCCATCACCCACGGCATGGATGAGCTGTACAAGTAAAGCGGCC
GCGACTCTAGATCATAATCAGCCATACCACATT
